Addgene plasmid #191643: pXD70Tet(DadRmt7)-N-3xFLAG-DadR(linker)
Purpose: E. coli - Eggerthella lenta shuttle plasmid (TetR), N-3xFLAG-dadR(linker region shuffled) complementation
Depositing lab: Emily Balskus. Depositing organization: Harvard University. Publication: Genetic manipulation of the human gut bacterium Eggerthella lenta reveals a widespread family of transcriptional regulators. Dong X, Guthrie BGH, Alexander M, Noecker C, Ramirez L, Glasser NR, Turnbaugh PJ, Balskus EP. Nat Commun. 2022 Dec 9;13(1):7624. doi: 10.1038/s41467-022-33576-3. PubMed 36494336.
Backbone
  Vector backbone: pXD69m1
  Vector type: Bacterial Expression
Growth in bacteria
  Bacterial resistance: Ampicillin, 100 μg/mL
  Growth temperature: 37°C
  Growth strain: DH5alpha
  Growth instructions: E. lenta: Tetracycline 20 μg/mL
  Copy number: High Copy
Gene/Insert
  Gene/Insert name: DadR
  Species: Eggerthella lenta
  Mutation: Linker region sequence shuffled
  Tag / fusion protein: 3xFLAG (N terminal on insert)
Terms and licenses: Academic/Nonprofit Terms; Industry Terms: Not Available to Industry
How to cite: pXD70Tet(DadRmt7)-N-3xFLAG-DadR(linker) was a gift from Emily Balskus (Addgene plasmid # 191643 ; http://n2t.net/addgene:191643 ; RRID:Addgene_191643)
