[The description below was written by a language model from this plasmid's Addgene catalogue record and pLannotate feature annotations shown in this document.]
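Description:
pXD70Tet(DadRmt7)-N-3xFLAG-DadR(linker) is a 9.1 kb bacterial expression shuttle plasmid, built on the pXD69m1 backbone, that moves between E. coli and the human gut actinobacterium Eggerthella lenta. In E. coli it is maintained at high copy from a ColE1/pUC-type origin and selected with ampicillin through the bla (AmpR) gene and its native promoter. In E. lenta selection relies on tetracycline, provided by a tet(M) coding sequence of the Enterococcus faecalis type, which encodes a ribosomal protection protein that relieves tetracycline inhibition of translation. The annotation does not identify a replicon that functions in E. lenta. About 2.9 kb upstream of tetM is unannotated, and the record does not say what lies there.

The payload is the E. lenta transcriptional regulator gene dadR, carried on the reverse strand and fused at its N terminus to a 3xFLAG epitope (with an enterokinase cleavage site) for immunodetection or pull-down of the protein. This version is a mutant in which the sequence of the linker region has been shuffled, so it serves as a complementation construct for testing whether that linker contributes to DadR function. The dadR coding region itself is not called in the feature table but presumably occupies the gap between the 3xFLAG tag and the T7Te terminator, which closes the cassette; a BioBrick prefix scar lies upstream of the tag, and an rrnB T1 terminator insulates the region near the origin. The promoter driving the fusion is not stated in the record. The "DadRmt7" element in the name is also not defined.
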