Features (pLannotate 1.2.2; 8 found; start..end, strand, type, name):
   2930..4843    +  CDS            tetM: TET1_ENTFL - Also known as tet(M). Experimental evidence at protein level: Swiss-Prot protein existence level 1. Abolishes the inhibitory effect of tetracyclin on protein synthesis by a non-covalent modification of the ribosomes. From Enterococcus faecalis (Streptococcus faecalis).
   4972..4999    -  terminator     T7Te terminator: phage T7 early transcription terminator
   6508..6573    -  CDS            3xFLAG: three tandem FLAG® epitope tags, followed by an enterokinase cleavage site
   6817..6836    -  misc_feature   BioBrick prefix: BioBrick prefix for parts that start with "ATG"
   7079..7183    +  promoter       AmpR promoter: bla
   7184..8044    +  CDS            AmpR: β-lactamase; bla; confers resistance to ampicillin, carbenicillin, and related antibiotics
   8215..8803    +  rep_origin     ori: high-copy-number ColE1/pMB1/pBR322/pUC origin of replication
   8984..9055    -  terminator     rrnB T1 terminator: transcription terminator T1 from the E. coli rrnB gene
>Addgene plasmid #191643 | pXD70Tet(DadRmt7)-N-3xFLAG-DadR(linker) | addgene full sequence | sequence record 375874 | Addgene NGS Result
TTATAGCATGGCGGCAAACGCTGGCGAGACGAAGGTGAAGCTCTGGGAGGGCATCTGCTACCCAGAGAAC
ATGCGCGATGACTGGCAGGACGAGATAGACGACATTCTTCAAGTGCCTTTCGCTTATGCGGTTCACGACA
TAGACCATGACCAGAAGAGCAAGCAGCGCAAGACGCATGCGCACGTCATTGTTGTCTGGGGCGGCAACAC
GACACGCAAGGCAATCATCAACGTCTTGAACCGATTGAGCGCGGACGGCAAGAAGTGCTGTTCGTCAGCC
GAGCCAATCAACAACATCAGGCATGCGTATGACTATCTGATTCACGACACGGCTTCCTGTCGCAAGAAGG
GCAAGGAGCTGTATCCGGTCGAAGCACGCATCGAGGGAAACAACTTCGACATTGGTCAGCTCGAACAGCT
CTCGACTAAGGACAAGCAGGACATGCTCTTCGAGTTGGTCGGCTTCATCATGTGCGAGAGGTTCGAGACC
ATCAACGATTTCACGGCTGCGGCGCTGAGGGAGTTTCCCGAGCAGTACCGCGAAATCATCGTGGGGTACA
ACTCGATTCTCGAGCGCTATTGTCGCGGGAACTATCTGAACGCCGAACGTAAGCGCAAGTGCGTGGAACA
GTCAGGTGCCAAAGAGTAGTCGGGTCAATGCAGCAATGCGTGACTACGGGGCGGCGTGGTCTGCGCTCGC
GCAGATCTAAGCCGACTCGTTCACGGATTGCGGAATTGACGCGACGGCCAACCGAATAGACCAGACTTGA
TTAAGGGTCGATGGACGCTCTGCTCCATCGACCCTTTCCTTGCCCGTGTCTCGACTGGATGAGACCTGCA
GAATCGGGCGGCTCATTATTTTTCGCTAACTACGTCCGAAAAATAATGTGTCCGAAAAATAATGTGACAA
ATGACAAATGACAAATGACCACAGGGGGGCCACTACGACGGCCCCCCTAATAGTGCCGTGTGCCGTGTGC
CGAACCGCAGGTAGATTGAGGGGTGGTTCGGAGGGGCGAAGTCCCTCCGTTCGGCGCTCGCGCCGATGGC
CCGAGGGCCGTGAGCGAAGCCGCGAACGGGCAAGGGCTGGGGGGTCTCGGGGGGAACGCCCGAGCGGGTG
CAGGGCTGGCCCTGCCACGTCCTTAGCGTAGCTAAGGTCTAACGTGCTAGACTTTAGTCGATTAAGTCTG
TACGGTTCGGAGGTTTCCATGGCTCACATCGCGAAATACAAGGCTCCATCGGTCGGGCACATGCTTGCCC
ACTACCGCCGCGACCGCAGCAGCCTGGAGCGCGACAACATCGACCCCGAGCGCATCAAGAACGACTTGGT
GGTCGGCCACTACACGAACAAGGACGGCAAGCTCGTTGTGGGGCGCGTGGAGCCGCGCGATGGCGAGCCG
AACTGGGGCACGGTGGAGAGCCGCATCGAGCGCGTGAACGAGGCCCAGAAGGCCGCAGGGAAGCGTGCCA
CGCGCAAGGATGCGGTCGTTATGGCTGACGTTGTTGTGACGCTTCCCGACAATGTGCGCAAGGGCGATGA
GGACAGGTTCTTCCGTCTCACGTACTGGTACCTGTCGAAGAAGTTCGGCATCGAGAACATGATGGGCGGG
TACGTCCACAAGGACGAGGTGTTGAAGGATGGCACGCCCGCCCGCGACCACATGCACGTGCCGTTCACGC
CCATCCTAGATGGACGGTTCAACTACAAGCAGATGTGCCCCCGCAGCTTCTACCGGAGCATGCACAAGGA
GCTTGGGGATTACCTAGAGGGGCGCATGGGCTACCGCCCTGCAATCGAGCTTGACGAGGAGACGCGGGCG
CAGCGTGTATACACGGACAAGTCCGTGGATATCGACAAGGTACGCTGTGCGGTCGATAAGGCCGTGGTTG
AACCTGCGAAGGACGAAGCGGCGCGAATCGTCGCGGCGGCTAGGGAAGAAGCCGCCGCTTTACTGAATGA
TGCCGAAACGCGTAAGGCAGAGCTTGTTACCGAGATTGCCGACAAGGAGGGTGACCTTGCCGAGCTTGAC
AGCCAGCTCGAGGACGTGAAGCTCGATATCGAAGATGAGCAAGACCGATTGGAGTGTCTTCGGCAACGAG
CGGACGGAGTTGCGCGAGACATTGGAGAGCTTCAACCCATCGCTACCGAGGTTCGGGGCTGGGAAGCTGC
GGGAAAAGCTGAGCGCGGCGCAATCCTCGATAACATCGTTGTTAAGTGCGATGGACTCGCGAGCCGCATC
AGAGCAGGAGTTGCGGGAATGCGAATCAAAGTGGAAGAGCTTAGAAGTCGAATATCGCGCCCGCTCGAAT
ATCTGATGCGCAGGGAACAGCCAAGGCAACAGAGCCTTAATGACGTGCTGCGCGATGCGCAGCGGGCGGC
GGATGCGTGGAACCGCGACCACGCTGCACCGCAGAGGACGTATCGCGGGCGGGCTAGATGATGTGTTATA
GTAGTACCTGTAATACACGACAAGGAGGTGCGACGCGAAAAAACCCCGCTGAAGCGGGGTTTTTTGCGCA
CCACAGCAGACAGCAGAAAACATTCTGAACGCTAGGAAGCCGGTATGATTGTTACATATAAGGGGAAGAA
AAATTTCTTTTAGGTACTTGCTTTCCTAAAACTGATGTGATACAATGATTTAATCCAGAAAAGGAGTAAA
AAATATGCGGCAAGGTATTCTTAAATAAAACTATAATCAAATAGTGGGAACAAAGGATTATGATAGCTCC
TTTTGTAGGGACTTAGTTTTTTGTACCCAATTTAAGAATACTTTTGCCTTATCAATTTTGACATATCCCC
AAAAACAGCAATCACAAACAGGTGTATGCTGTATATGTGTATGTCCGCAACTTATAATCCCCAGTGGTAA
AAGTATTTTACTGCTGGGGATTTTTATGCCCTTTGGGGCTGTAAAGGGAGGACAATCACATGAAAATAAT
CAATATTGGAATTCTTGCCCATGTAGACGCTGGAAAGACGACCTTGACGGAGAGCCTGCTATATGCCAGC
GGAGCCATTTCAGAACCGGGGAGCGTCGAAAAAGGGACAACGAGGACGGACACCATGTTTTTGGAGCGGC
AGCGTGGGATTACCATTCAAGCGGCAGTCACTTCCTTCCAGTGGCACAGATGTAAAGTTAACATTGTGGA
TACGCCCGGCCACATGGATTTTTTGGCGGAGGTGTACCGCTCTTTGGCTGTTTTAGATGGGGCCATCTTG
GTGATCTCCGCTAAAGATGGCGTGCAGGCCCAGACCCGTATTCTGTTCCATGCCCTGCGGAAAATGAACA
TTCCCACCGTTATCTTTATCAACAAGATCGACCAGGCTGGCGTTGATTTGCAGAGCGTGGTTCAGTCTGT
TCGGGATAAGCTCTCCGCCGATATTATCATCAAGCAGACGGTGTCGCTGTCCCCGGAAATAGTCCTGGAG
GAAAATACCGACATAGAAGCATGGGATGCGGTCATCGAAAATAACGATGAATTATTGGAAAAGTATATCG
CAGGAGAACCAATCAGCCGGGAAAAACTTGCGCGGGAGGAACAGCAGCGGGTTCAAGACGCCTCCCTGTT
CCCAGTCTATCATGGCAGCGCCAAAAATGGCCTTGGCATTCAACCGTTGATGGATGCGGTGACAGGGCTG
TTCCAACCGATTGGGGAACAGGGGGGCGCCGCCCTATGCGGCAGCGTTTTCAAGGTTGAGTACACCGATT
GCGGCCAGCGGCGTGTCTATCTACGGTTATACAGCGGAACGCTGCGCCTGCGGGATACGGTGGCCCTGGC
CGGGAGAGAAAAGCTGAAAATCACAGAGATGCGTATTCCATCCAAAGGGGAAATTGTTCGGACAGACACC
GCTTATCAGGGTGAAATTGTTATCCTTCCCAGCGACAGCGTGAGGTTAAACGATGTATTAGGGGACCAAA
CCCGGCTCCCTCGTAAAAGGTGGCGCGAGGACCCCCTCCCCATGCTGCGGACGGCGATTGCGCCGAAAAC
GGCAGCGCAAAGAGAACGGCTGCTGGACGCTCTTACGCAACTTGCGGATACTGACCCGCTTTTGCGTTGC
GAAGTGGATTCCATCACCCATGAGATCATTCTTTCTTTTTTGGGCCGGGTGCAGTTGGAGGTTGTTTCCG
CTTTGCTGTCGGAAAAATACAAGCTTGAAACAGTGGTAAAGGAACCCTCCGTCATTTATATGGAGCGGCC
GCTCAAAGCAGCCAGCCACACCATCCATATCGAGGTGCCGCCCAACCCGTTTTGGGCATCCATAGGACTG
TCTGTTACACCACTCTCGCTTGGCTCCGGTGTACAATACGAGAGCCGGGTTTCGCTGGGATACTTGAACC
AGAGTTTTCAAAACGCTGTCAGGGATGGTATCCGTTACGGGCTGGAGCAGGGCTTGTTCGGCTGGAACGT
AACGGACTGTAAGATTTGCTTTGAATACGGGCTTTATTACAGTCCGGTCAGCACGCCGGCGGACTTCCGC
TCATTGGCCCCGATTGTATTGGAACAGGCATTGAAGGAATCGGGGACGCAGCTGCTGGAACCTTATCTCT
CCTTCATCCTCTATGCGCCCCAGGAATACCTTTCCAGGGCTTATCATGATGCACCGAAATACTGTGCCAC
CATCGAAACGGCCCAGGTAAAAAAGGATGAAGTTGTCTTTACTGGCGAGATTCCCGCCCGCTGTATACAG
GCATACCGTACTGATCTGGCCTTTTACACCAACGGGCGGAGCGTATGCCTTACAGAGCTGAAAGGATATC
AGGCCGCTGTCGGTCAGCCGGTCATCCAGCCCCGCCGTCCAAACAGCCGCCTGGACAAGGTGCGCCATAT
GTTTCAGAAGGTAATGTAAATCGTTAAGGGATCAACTTTGGGAGAGAGTTCAAAATTGATCCTTTTTTTA
TAACAGGAATTAAATAATAAAAAAGCCGGATTAATAATCTGGCTTTTTATATTCTCTCTCTAGTATATAA
ACGCAGAAAGGCCCACCCGAAGGTGAGCCAGTGTGAGTCGACTAGTTCAGACCGCCTCGTCCTGCGCGGC
CGTCTCGTGGGCCAGGTCGATGAGCTCCTGGCGATTGTCCACGCCCGTCTTCTGGTAGATGTGGCGGATA
TGCGTGCTCACCGTGCCCGCCGAGATGAACAGCGTCTCCTGGATGCGCGAGATGGTGCGGCCCTCCAGCA
GCAGCGGAAGCACGTCGGTCTCGCGCGGCGACAGGGCGAAGCGCTCCGCGATCAGCGCGCACGGGGCGTC
CGGGTCGTCGCCCGTGGGGGGTTCGGCGGCCACCTCCACATCCATCAGGCTGACCTCGCCGATGCCGATT
TTGATGAGGTCGGTCTCCGTGAACAGGAACAAATGCGCGATGAACAGCAGCGACACGGCCACCAGCGTGA
CCAGCGTGAGGTCGAACATGCTGACCCCGGTCGCCTCCAGCGAATGGGCGAACAGCTGGCCTGCGGTCTC
GCCGCCGTACAGCGCCACGAACCCCAGGCCGATCGTCCGCGCCGGGCTCACGCGGAAGCTGGACGCCACG
TCGATGCACACCACGCACAGCACCAGCACGAAGCAGTGGTAGCCGCCGAAGATAAGCGCGCTCGAATACG
TGTTGTTGTCGGCCATGAACGGCGTGGACAAGCATCCCAAGCACAGCATCAGCATGGAGACGCGGTACGA
GAAGAACACGCTGTCGCGCTGCAGGAACACGGCTATCAGGCAGATGGCCAACGCTCCGATGAAGCCCGCC
AGAAACAGGTACGTGCCGAAGATGTCCTGCACCTCGTAGGTTTTGAACCCCGACACCACGTCGAAGAACC
CCATCAACATGCCGATGAGCACCGCGCCCAGAAGCGCCTTCGCGAACAGGGTCGCCGTATGGCGCGACAA
AGGCTGCTCGGGCTCGCGCGGCAGCTGCGGCGTATCGGGCGCGCTGCGCCTGAGAGCTGCCGCCGAAAGC
ACGGGCATGACAACGATGAGCACGATGACGGGTATCGCCGGCCCTACGATCAGCAAGAACCCCACGACGA
ACGCGATGCACAGCGACGAGGCAAGCTCCACAAGCGCCAAGCGGCCTCCCAGCCCCGACTCGAGCTCGAT
CCAGCACAAGAACAGCACGGCCGAGCCCGTGCCGGTCATGACCGCGCTCAGGCCCAGCACCAGCATGCCG
ACGGGCGTGGTAGGATCGGAGAACGGCGTGAGCACGCTGCCCGCGCTCATCATGATGGCCGATCCCAGCA
CGATGGAGCGGTTGCCGCTCACCCGCTCGCGCCGCACGATGACGGAGACGAACAGCATGGTCACCACCAT
GGCCACCAGCGATATGATCAGGCTGACGTACAGCGAGCCGCGCACGTCCGACGAGAAGCCGTACGGCACG
ATGCTGTAGAACATCATGAGCATCCAAAGCCATTGCAAGGCCGCGCCCGCGATGCGCTTGAGGGAAAGGC
TCGTCCCCAACGCGGTATCCCATGCACTCCGAAGCTTTTCGGATCCGCGGCCGCTACGTAGAATTCCCTT
GTCATCGTCATCCTTGTAATCGATGTCATGATCTTTATAATCACCGTCATGGTCTTTGTAGTCCATGCCC
CACCCCCTGTGAGCCCGTACATAACGTCGCTCGCGCCGACCCCTCTGTCGACGGGTTCGATTATACGGAA
AAGATGAGCGGCCCTCTTTGAGGAAACTATTCTAGTTTCAGAATAATTTATGACCTACGGTTAAAGTTTC
CCCAGTTCAAAGCACTATCGAATTTTTCATGATCACAAGATCATAAGAATTTATGATGCGGTCGAACCTG
CTTTCCAACCTTTGGACGATGCTCATCTAGAAGCGGCCGCGAATTCAGAATAGTAATACAGGATCCGAAT
CGTTTCAGTTGCCGCCGGATTAATAATCAAATAACCGTTCCTAAAAAATGCCCTCTTGGGTTATCAAGAG
GGTCATTATATTTCGCAAAAAACCCCGCTTCGGCGGGGTTTTTTCGCCTTGAAGACGAAAGGGCCTCGTG
ATACGCCTATTTTTATAGGTTAATGTCATGATAATAATGGTTTCTTAGACGTCAGGTGGCACTTTTCGGG
GAAATGTGCGCGGAACCCCTATTTGTTTATTTTTCTAAATACATTCAAATATGTATCCGCTCATGAGACA
ATAACCCTGATAAATGCTTCAATAATATTGAAAAAGGAAGAGTATGAGTATTCAACATTTCCGTGTCGCC
CTTATTCCCTTTTTTGCGGCATTTTGCCTTCCTGTTTTTGCTCACCCAGAAACGCTGGTGAAAGTAAAAG
ATGCTGAAGATCAGTTGGGTGCACGAGTGGGTTACATCGAACTGGATCTCAACAGCGGTAAGATCCTTGA
GAGTTTTCGCCCCGAAGAACGTTTTCCAATGATGAGCACTTTTAAAGTTCTGCTATGTGGCGCGGTATTA
TCCCGTGTTGACGCCGGGCAAGAGCAACTCGGTCGCCGCATACACTATTCTCAGAATGACTTGGTTGAGT
ACTCACCAGTCACAGAAAAGCATCTTACGGATGGCATGACAGTAAGAGAATTATGCAGTGCTGCCATAAC
CATGAGTGATAACACTGCGGCCAACTTACTTCTGACAACGATCGGAGGACCGAAGGAGCTAACCGCTTTT
TTGCACAACATGGGGGATCATGTAACTCGCCTTGATCGTTGGGAACCGGAGCTGAATGAAGCCATACCAA
ACGACGAGCGTGACACCACGATGCCTGCAGCAATGGCAACAACGTTGCGCAAACTATTAACTGGCGAACT
ACTTACTCTAGCTTCCCGGCAACAATTAATAGACTGGATGGAGGCGGATAAAGTTGCAGGACCACTTCTG
CGCTCGGCCCTTCCGGCTGGCTGGTTTATTGCTGATAAATCTGGAGCCGGTGAGCGTGGGTCTCGCGGTA
TCATTGCAGCACTGGGGCCAGATGGTAAGCCCTCCCGTATCGTAGTTATCTACACGACGGGGAGTCAGGC
AACTATGGATGAACGAAATAGACAGATCGCTGAGATAGGTGCCTCACTGATTAAGCATTGGTAACTGTCA
GACCAAGTTTACTCATATATACTTTAGATTGATTTAAAACTTCATTTTTAATTTAAAAGGATCTAGGTGA
AGATCCTTTTTGATAATCTCATGACCAAAATCCCTTAACGTGAGTTTTCGTTCCACTGAGCGTCAGACCC
CGTAGAAAAGATCAAAGGATCTTCTTGAGATCCTTTTTTTCTGCGCGTAATCTGCTGCTTGCAAACAAAA
AAACCACCGCTACCAGCGGTGGTTTGTTTGCCGGATCAAGAGCTACCAACTCTTTTTCCGAAGGTAACTG
GCTTCAGCAGAGCGCAGATACCAAATACTGTCCTTCTAGTGTAGCCGTAGTTAGGCCACCACTTCAAGAA
CTCTGTAGCACCGCCTACATACCTCGCTCTGCTAATCCTGTTACCAGTGGCTGCTGCCAGTGGCGATAAG
TCGTGTCTTACCGGGTTGGACTCAAGACGATAGTTACCGGATAAGGCGCAGCGGTCGGGCTGAACGGGGG
GTTCGTGCACACAGCCCAGCTTGGAGCGAACGACCTACACCGAACTGAGATACCTACAGCGTGAGCTATG
AGAAAGCGCCACGCTTCCCGAAGGGAGAAAGGCGGACAGGTATCCGGTAAGCGGCAGGGTCGGAACAGGA
GAGCGCACGAGGGAGCTTCCAGGGGGAAACGCCTGGTATCTTTATAGTCCTGTCGGGTTTCGCCACCTCT
GACTTGAGCGTCGATTTTTGTGATGCTCGTCAGGGGGGCGGAGCCTATGGAAAAACGCCAGCAACGCGGC
CCGAGATGCGCCGCGTGCGGCTGCTGGAGATGGCGGACGCGATGGATATGTTCTGCCAAGGGTTGGTTTG
CGCATTCACAGTTCTCCGCAAGAATTGATTGGCTCCAATTCTTGGAGTGGTGAATCCGTTAGCGAGGTGC
CGCCGGCATGAGCTCCTCTAGTAGAGAGCGTTCACCGACAAACAACAGATAAAACGAAAGGCCCAGTCTT
TCGACTGAGCCTTTCGTTTTATTTGAAAAAGAAAAGCCCCAGCAAGCTTGGCGGCAGCAGGGGCATTCGA
GACAAGGAGA
